Addgene plasmid #212996: pBOBI C-FLAG PHGDH T57A
Purpose: expresses human PHGDH
Depositing lab: Sheng-cai Lin. Depositing organization: Xiamen University. Publication: Low glucose metabolite 3-phosphoglycerate switches PHGDH from serine synthesis to p53 activation to control cell fate. Wu YQ, Zhang CS, Xiong J, Cai DQ, Wang CZ, Wang Y, Liu YH, Wang Y, Li Y, Wu J, Wu J, Lan B, Wang X, Chen S, Cao X, Wei X, Hu HH, Guo H, Yu Y, Ghafoor A, Xie C, Wu Y, Xu Z, Zhang C, Zhu M, Huang X, Sun X, Lin SY, Piao HL, Zhou J, Lin SC. Cell Res. 2023 Nov;33(11):835-850. doi: 10.1038/s41422-023-00874-4. Epub 2023 Sep 19. PubMed 37726403.
Backbone
  Vector backbone: pBOBI
  Vector type: Mammalian Expression
Growth in bacteria
  Bacterial resistance: Ampicillin, 100 μg/mL
  Growth temperature: 37°C
  Growth strain: DH5alpha
  Copy number: High Copy
Gene/Insert
  Gene/Insert name: PHGDH (alt names: NLS; 3PGDH)
  Species: H. sapiens (human)
  Insert size (bp): 1599
  Mutation: T57A
  Entrez Gene: PHGDH (a.k.a. 3-PGDH, 3PGDH, HEL-S-113, NLS, NLS1, PDG, PGAD, PGD, PGDH, PHGDHD, SERA)
  Promoter: cmv
  Tag / fusion protein: FLAG (C terminal on insert)
  Cloning method: Ligation Independent Cloning
  Sequencing primers: 5′ PLNCX-F; 3′ TACTCACCCCAACAGCTGGC
Terms and licenses: Academic/Nonprofit Terms; Industry Terms: Not Available to Industry
How to cite: pBOBI C-FLAG PHGDH T57A was a gift from Sheng-cai Lin (Addgene plasmid # 212996 ; http://n2t.net/addgene:212996 ; RRID:Addgene_212996)
