[The description below was written by a language model from this plasmid's Addgene catalogue record and pLannotate feature annotations shown in this document.]
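Description:
pBOBI C-FLAG PHGDH T57A is a mammalian expression plasmid of about 10.5 kb built on the pBOBI backbone. The catalogue lists it simply as a mammalian expression vector, but the feature table shows the architecture of an HIV-1-derived lentiviral transfer vector. A CMV enhancer/promoter is fused to a truncated 5' LTR to drive the viral genomic transcript. It is followed by the Ψ packaging signal with a gag fragment, the Rev response element for Rev-dependent nuclear export, and the cPPT/CTS. Downstream of the expression cassette lie a WPRE, which enhances transcript expression, 3' LTR sequences and a bGH polyadenylation signal. In bacteria the plasmid replicates from a high-copy ColE1/pUC-type origin and is selected with ampicillin through AmpR; an f1 origin is also present. Outside the LTR-flanked region, an SV40 promoter/EM7 promoter–BleoR cassette with an SV40 poly(A) signal could confer Zeocin/bleomycin resistance, although the record does not describe its use.

The payload is the 1,599 bp human PHGDH coding sequence, placed under an internal CMV enhancer/promoter. PHGDH encodes 3-phosphoglycerate dehydrogenase, which oxidises 3-phosphoglycerate in the first step of the phosphorylated serine biosynthesis pathway. The insert carries a T57A substitution and a C-terminal FLAG epitope for detection or immunoprecipitation. The annotation matches only a short fragment of a 3xFLAG tag, consistent with a single FLAG unit. A chimeric intron is annotated just downstream of the tag. The record does not state the functional consequence of T57A. The associated study concerns 3-phosphoglycerate switching PHGDH between serine synthesis and p53 activation, so the construct is presumably used to express this point mutant in mammalian cells for comparison with wild-type PHGDH, by transfection or, given the vector elements, by lentiviral transduction.
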