Features (pLannotate 1.2.2; 34 found; start..end, strand, type, name):
    188..387     +  promoter       CMV promoter: human cytomegalovirus (CMV) immediate early promoter
    405..585     +  LTR            5' LTR (truncated): truncated 5' long terminal repeat (LTR) from HIV-1
    632..757     +  misc_feature   HIV-1 Ψ: packaging signal of human immunodeficiency virus type 1
    741..1104    +  CDS            HIV-1 gag (fragment): gag protein from human immunodeficiency virus 1; gag
   1250..1483    +  misc_feature   RRE: The Rev response element (RRE) of HIV-1 allows for Rev-dependent mRNA export from the nucleus to the cytoplasm.
   1860..1960    +  CDS            Rev (fragment): human immunodeficiency virus 1 (HIV-1) Rev protein; rev; enhances nuclear export of unspliced and incompletely spliced viral mRNAs
   1964..2080    +  misc_feature   cPPT/CTS: central polypurine tract and central termination sequence of HIV-1
   2103..2406    +  enhancer       CMV enhancer: human cytomegalovirus immediate early enhancer
   2407..2610    +  promoter       CMV promoter: human cytomegalovirus (CMV) immediate early promoter
   2718..4316    +  CDS            PHGDH: SERA_HUMAN - Also known as PGDH3. Experimental evidence at protein level: Swiss-Prot protein existence level 1. Catalyzes the reversible oxidation of 3-phospho-D-glycerate to 3-phosphonooxypyruvate, the first step of the phosphorylated L- serine biosynthesis pathway. Also catalyzes the reversible oxidation of 2-hydroxyglutarate to 2-oxoglutarate and the reversible oxidation of (S)-malate to oxaloacetate. From Homo sapiens (Human).
   4337..4357    +  CDS            3xFLAG (fragment): three tandem FLAG® epitope tags
   4430..4659    +  intron         chimeric intron: chimera between introns from adenovirus and immunoglobulin heavy chain genes
   4723..4833    +  CDS            nef (fragment): NEF_HV1Z2 - Experimental evidence at protein level: Swiss-Prot protein existence level 1. Extracellular Nef protein targets CD4(+) T-lymphocytes for apoptosis by interacting with CXCR4 surface receptors. From Human immunodeficiency virus type 1 group M subtype D (isolate Z2/CDC-Z34) (HIV-1).
   4836..5424    +  misc_feature   WPRE: woodchuck hepatitis virus posttranscriptional regulatory element
   5441..5509    +  CDS            nef (fragment): NEF_HV1Z2 - Experimental evidence at protein level: Swiss-Prot protein existence level 1. Extracellular Nef protein targets CD4(+) T-lymphocytes for apoptosis by interacting with CXCR4 surface receptors. From Human immunodeficiency virus type 1 group M subtype D (isolate Z2/CDC-Z34) (HIV-1).
   5511..5823    +  LTR            5' LTR (fragment): 5' long terminal repeat (LTR) from HIV-1
   5831..6011    +  LTR            5' LTR (truncated): truncated 5' long terminal repeat (LTR) from HIV-1
   6043..6267    +  polyA_signal   bGH poly(A) signal: bovine growth hormone polyadenylation signal
   6271..6292    +  promoter       SV40 promoter (fragment): SV40 enhancer and early promoter
   6313..6741    +  rep_origin     f1 ori (sequence partly withheld): f1 bacteriophage origin of replication; arrow indicates direction of (+) strand synthesis
   6755..7084    +  promoter       SV40 promoter: SV40 enhancer and early promoter
   7132..7179    +  promoter       EM7 promoter: synthetic bacterial promoter&nbsp
   7198..7572    +  CDS            BleoR: antibiotic-binding protein; Sh ble from Streptoalloteichus hindustanus; confers resistance to bleomycin, phleomycin, and Zeocin™
   7582..7707    +  CDS            ble (fragment): BLE_KLEPN - Experimental evidence at protein level: Swiss-Prot protein existence level 1. Binding protein with a strong affinity to the bleomycin family of antibiotics. Binds to CL990; an antimitotic-antibiotic compound. From Klebsiella pneumoniae.
   7702..7823    +  polyA_signal   SV40 poly(A) signal: SV40 polyadenylation signal
   7896..7912    -  protein_bind   lac operator: The lac repressor binds to the lac operator to inhibit transcription in E. coli. This inhibition can be relieved by adding lactose or isopropyl-β-D-thiogalactopyranoside (IPTG). lac repressor encoded by lacI
   7920..7950    -  promoter       lac promoter: promoter for the E. coli lac operon
   7965..7986    -  protein_bind   CAP binding site: CAP binding activates transcription in the presence of cAMP. E. coli catabolite activator protein
   7999..8091    -  CDS            lacI (fragment): lac repressor; lacI; The lac repressor binds to the lac operator to inhibit transcription in E. coli. This inhibition can be relieved by adding lactose or isopropyl-β-D-thiogalactopyranoside (IPTG).
   8274..8862    -  rep_origin     ori: high-copy-number ColE1/pMB1/pBR322/pUC origin of replication
   9033..9893    -  CDS            AmpR: β-lactamase; bla; confers resistance to ampicillin, carbenicillin, and related antibiotics
   9894..9998    -  promoter       AmpR promoter: bla
  10057..10109   -  misc_feature   bom (fragment): basis of mobility region from pBR322
  10264..187     +  enhancer       CMV enhancer (across the origin): human cytomegalovirus immediate early enhancer
>Addgene plasmid #212996 | pBOBI C-FLAG PHGDH T57A | addgene full sequence | sequence record 424318 | Addgene NGS Result
TCAATGGGTGGAGTATTTACGGTAAACTGCCCACTTGGCAGTACATCAAGTGTATCATATGCCAAGTACG
CCCCCTATTGACGTCAATGACGGTAAATGGCCCGCCTGGCATTATGCCCAGTACATGACCTTATGGGACT
TTCCTACTTGGCAGTACATCTACGTATTAGTCATCGCTATTACCATGGTGATGCGGTTTTGGCAGTACAT
CAATGGGCGTGGATAGCGGTTTGACTCACGGGGATTTCCAAGTCTCCACCCCATTGACGTCAATGGGAGT
TTGTTTTGGCACCAAAATCAACGGGACTTTCCAAAATGTCGTAACAACTCCGCCCCATTGACGCAAATGG
GCGGTAGGCGTGTACGGTGGGAGGTCTATATAAGCAGCGCGTTTTGCCTGTACTGGGTCTCTCTGGTTAG
ACCAGATCTGAGCCTGGGAGCTCTCTGGCTAACTAGGGAACCCACTGCTTAAGCCTCAATAAAGCTTGCC
TTGAGTGCTTCAAGTAGTGTGTGCCCGTCTGTTGTGTGACTCTGGTAACTAGAGATCCCTCAGACCCTTT
TAGTCAGTGTGGAAAATCTCTAGCAGTGGCGCCCGAACAGGGACTTGAAAGCGAAAGGGAAACCAGAGGA
GCTCTCTCGACGCAGGACTCGGCTTGCTGAAGCGCGCACGGCAAGAGGCGAGGGGCGGCGACTGGTGAGT
ACGCCAAAAATTTTGACTAGCGGAGGCTAGAAGGAGAGAGATGGGTGCGAGAGCGTCAGTATTAAGCGGG
GGAGAATTAGATCGCGATGGGAAAAAATTCGGTTAAGGCCAGGGGGAAAGAAAAAATATAAATTAAAACA
TATAGTATGGGCAAGCAGGGAGCTAGAACGATTCGCAGTTAATCCTGGCCTGTTAGAAACATCAGAAGGC
TGTAGACAAATACTGGGACAGCTACAACCATCCCTTCAGACAGGATCAGAAGAACTTAGATCATTATATA
ATACAGTAGCAACCCTCTATTGTGTGCATCAAAGGATAGAGATAAAAGACACCAAGGAAGCTTTAGACAA
GATAGAGGAAGAGCAAAACAAAAGTAAGACCACCGCACAGCAAGCGGCCGCTGATCTTCAGACCTGGAGG
AGGAGATATGAGGGACAATTGGAGAAGTGAATTATATAAATATAAAGTAGTAAAAATTGAACCATTAGGA
GTAGCACCCACCAAGGCAAAGAGAAGAGTGGTGCAGAGAGAAAAAAGAGCAGTGGGAATAGGAGCTTTGT
TCCTTGGGTTCTTGGGAGCAGCAGGAAGCACTATGGGCGCAGCGTCAATGACGCTGACGGTACAGGCCAG
ACAATTATTGTCTGGTATAGTGCAGCAGCAGAACAATTTGCTGAGGGCTATTGAGGCGCAACAGCATCTG
TTGCAACTCACAGTCTGGGGCATCAAGCAGCTCCAGGCAAGAATCCTGGCTGTGGAAAGATACCTAAAGG
ATCAACAGCTCCTGGGGATTTGGGGTTGCTCTGGAAAACTCATTTGCACCACTGCTGTGCCTTGGAATGC
TAGTTGGAGTAATAAATCTCTGGAACAGATTTGGAATCACACGACCTGGATGGAGTGGGACAGAGAAATT
AACAATTACACAAGCTTAATACACTCCTTAATTGAAGAATCGCAAAACCAGCAAGAAAAGAATGAACAAG
AATTATTGGAATTAGATAAATGGGCAAGTTTGTGGAATTGGTTTAACATAACAAATTGGCTGTGGTATAT
AAAATTATTCATAATGATAGTAGGAGGCTTGGTAGGTTTAAGAATAGTTTTTGCTGTACTTTCTATAGTG
AATAGAGTTAGGCAGGGATATTCACCATTATCGTTTCAGACCCACCTCCCAACCCCGAGGGGACCCGACA
GGCCCGAAGGAATAGAAGAAGAAGGTGGAGAGAGAGACAGAGACAGATCCATTCGATTAGTGAACGGATC
AACTTTTAAAAGAAAAGGGGGGATTGGGGGGTACAGTGCAGGGGAAAGAATAGTAGACATAATAGCAACA
GACATACAAACTAAAGAATTACAAAAACAAATTACAAAATTCAAAATTTTATCGATAAGCTTGGGAGTTC
CGCGTTACATAACTTACGGTAAATGGCCCGCCTGGCTGACCGCCCAACGACCCCCGCCCATTGACGTCAA
TAATGACGTATGTTCCCATAGTAACGCCAATAGGGACTTTCCATTGACGTCAATGGGTGGAGTATTTACG
GTAAACTGCCCACTTGGCAGTACATCAAGTGTATCATATGCCAAGTACGCCCCCTATTGACGTCAATGAC
GGTAAATGGCCCGCCTGGCATTATGCCCAGTACATGACCTTATGGGACTTTCCTACTTGGCAGTACATCT
ACGTATTAGTCATCGCTATTACCATGGTGATGCGGTTTTGGCAGTACATCAATGGGCGTGGATAGCGGTT
TGACTCACGGGGATTTCCAAGTCTCCACCCCATTGACGTCAATGGGAGTTTGTTTTGGCACCAAAATCAA
CGGGACTTTCCAAAATGTCGTAACAACTCCGCCCCATTGACGCAAATGGGCGGTAGGCGTGTACGGTGGG
AGGTCTATATAAGCAGAGCTCGTTTAGTGAACCGTCAGATCGCCTGGAGACGCCATCCACGCTGTTTTGA
CCTCCATAGAAGACACCGACTGAGCTCCTTAAGGTTAACTCTAGAGAATTCGGATCCATGGCTTTTGCAA
ATCTGCGGAAAGTGCTCATCAGTGACAGCCTGGACCCTTGCTGCCGGAAGATCTTGCAAGATGGAGGGCT
GCAGGTGGTGGAAAAGCAGAACCTTAGCAAAGAGGAGCTGATAGCGGAGCTGCAGGACTGTGAAGGCCTT
ATTGTTCGCTCTGCCGCCAAGGTGACCGCTGATGTCATCAACGCAGCTGAGAAACTCCAGGTGGTGGGCA
GGGCTGGCACAGGTGTGGACAATGTGGATCTGGAGGCCGCAACAAGGAAGGGCATCTTGGTTATGAACAC
CCCCAATGGGAACAGCCTCAGTGCCGCAGAACTCACTTGTGGAATGATCATGTGCCTGGCCAGGCAGATT
CCCCAGGCGACGGCTTCGATGAAGGACGGCAAATGGGAGCGGAAGAAGTTCATGGGAACAGAGCTGAATG
GAAAGACCCTGGGAATTCTTGGCCTGGGCAGGATTGGGAGAGAGGTAGCTACCCGGATGCAGTCCTTTGG
GATGAAGACTATAGGGTATGACCCCATCATTTCCCCAGAGGTCTCGGCCTCCTTTGGTGTTCAGCAGCTG
CCCCTGGAGGAGATCTGGCCTCTCTGTGATTTCATCACTGTGCACACTCCTCTCCTGCCCTCCACGACAG
GCTTGCTGAATGACAACACCTTTGCCCAGTGCAAGAAGGGGGTGCGTGTGGTGAACTGTGCCCGTGGAGG
GATCGTGGACGAAGGCGCCCTGCTCCGGGCCCTGCAGTCTGGCCAGTGTGCCGGGGCTGCACTGGACGTG
TTTACGGAAGAGCCGCCACGGGACCGGGCCTTGGTGGACCATGAGAATGTCATCAGCTGTCCCCACCTGG
GTGCCAGCACCAAGGAGGCTCAGAGCCGCTGTGGGGAGGAAATTGCTGTTCAGTTCGTGGACATGGTGAA
GGGGAAATCTCTCACGGGGGTTGTGAATGCCCAGGCCCTTACCAGTGCCTTCTCTCCACACACCAAGCCT
TGGATTGGTCTGGCAGAAGCTCTGGGGACACTGATGCGAGCCTGGGCTGGGTCCCCCAAAGGGACCATCC
AGGTGATAACACAGGGAACATCCCTGAAGAATGCTGGGAACTGCCTAAGCCCCGCAGTCATTGTCGGCCT
CCTGAAAGAGGCTTCCAAGCAGGCGGATGTGAACTTGGTGAACGCTAAGCTGCTGGTGAAAGAGGCTGGC
CTCAATGTCACCACCTCCCACAGCCCTGCTGCACCAGGGGAGCAAGGCTTCGGGGAATGCCTCCTGGCCG
TGGCCCTGGCAGGCGCCCCTTACCAGGCTGTGGGCTTGGTCCAAGGCACTACACCTGTACTGCAGGGGCT
CAATGGAGCTGTCTTCAGGCCAGAAGTGCCTCTCCGCAGGGACCTGCCCCTGCTCCTATTCCGGACTCAG
ACCTCTGACCCTGCAATGCTGCCTACCATGATTGGCCTCCTGGCAGAGGCAGGCGTGCGGCTGCTGTCCT
ACCAGACTTCACTGGTGTCAGATGGGGAGACCTGGCACGTCATGGGCATCTCCTCCTTGCTGCCCAGCCT
GGAAGCGTGGAAGCAGCATGTGACTGAAGCCTTCCAGTTCCACTTCCTCGAGCCATGGAAGCTTATGGAC
TACAAAGACGATGACGACAAGGATATCTAACTGACTGAACCGGTGGTACCGAGGAATTAATTCGCTGTCT
GCGAGGGCCAGCTGTTGGGGTGAGTACTCCCTCTCAAAAGCGGGCATGACTTCTGCGCTAAGATTGTCAG
TTTCCAAAAACGAGGAGGATTTGATATTCACCTGGCCCGCGGTGATGCCTTTGAGGGTGGCCGCGTCCAT
CTGGTCAGAAAAGACAATCTTTTTGTTGTCAAGCTTGAGGTGTGGCAGGCTTGAGATCTGGCCATACACT
TGAGTGACAATGACATCCACTTTGCCTTTCTCTCCACAGGTGTCCACTCCCAGGTCCAACTGCAGGTCGA
GCATGCATCTAGGGCGGCCAATTCCGCCGATCCTGGAAAAACATGGAGCAATCACAAGTAGCAATACAGC
AGCTACCAATGCTGATTGTGCCTGGCTAGAAGCACAAGAGGAGGAGGAGGTGGGTTTTCCAGTCACACCT
CAGACAATCAACCTCTGGATTACAAAATTTGTGAAAGATTGACTGGTATTCTTAACTATGTTGCTCCTTT
TACGCTATGTGGATACGCTGCTTTAATGCCTTTGTATCATGCTATTGCTTCCCGTATGGCTTTCATTTTC
TCCTCCTTGTATAAATCCTGGTTGCTGTCTCTTTATGAGGAGTTGTGGCCCGTTGTCAGGCAACGTGGCG
TGGTGTGCACTGTGTTTGCTGACGCAACCCCCACTGGTTGGGGCATTGCCACCACCTGTCAGCTCCTTTC
CGGGACTTTCGCTTTCCCCCTCCCTATTGCCACGGCGGAACTCATCGCCGCCTGCCTTGCCCGCTGCTGG
ACAGGGGCTCGGCTGTTGGGCACTGACAATTCCGTGGTGTTGTCGGGGAAGCTGACGTCCTTTCCATGGC
TGCTCGCCTGTGTTGCCACCTGGATTCTGCGCGGGACGTCCTTCTGCTACGTCCCTTCGGCCCTCAATCC
AGCGGACCTTCCTTCCCGCGGCCTGCTGCCGGCTCTGCGGCCTCTTCCGCGTCTTCGCCTTCGCCCTCAG
ACGAGTCGGATCTCCCTTTGGGCCGCCTCCCCGCCTGGAATTCGAGCTCGGTACCTTTAAGACCAATGAC
TTACAAGGCAGCTGTAGATCTTAGCCACTTTTTAAAAGAAAAGGGGGGACTGGAAGGGCTAATTCACTCC
CAACGAAGACAAGATATCCTTGATCTGTGGATCTACCACACACAAGGCTACTTCCCTGATTGGCAGAACT
ACACACCAGGGCCAGGGATCAGATATCCACTGACCTTTGGATGGTGCTACAAGCTAGTACCAGTTGAGCA
AGAGAAGGTAGAAGAAGCCAATGAAGGAGAGAACACCCGCTTGTTACACCCTGTGAGCCTGCATGGGATG
GATGACCCGGAGAGAGAAGTATTAGAGTGGAGGTTTGACAGCCGCCTAGCATTTCATCACATGGCCCGAG
AGCTGCATCCGGACTGTACTGGGTCTCTCTGGTTAGACCAGATCTGAGCCTGGGAGCTCTCTGGCTAACT
AGGGAACCCACTGCTTAAGCCTCAATAAAGCTTGCCTTGAGTGCTTCAAGTAGTGTGTGCCCGTCTGTTG
TGTGACTCTGGTAACTAGAGATCCCTCAGACCCTTTTAGTCAGTGTGGAAAATCTCTAGCAGGGCCGCTT
TAAACCCGCTGATCAGCCTCGACTGTGCCTTCTAGTTGCCAGCCATCTGTTGTTTGCCCCTCCCCCGTGC
CTTCCTTGACCCTGGAAGGTGCCACTCCCACTGTCCTTTCCTAATAAAATGAGGAAATTGCATCGCATTG
TCTGAGTAGGTGTCATTCTATTCTGGGGGGTGGGGTGGGGCAGGACAGCAAGGGGGAGGATTGGGAAGAC
AATAGCAGGCATGCTGGGGATGCGGTGGGCTCTATGGCTTCTGAGGCGGAAAGAACCAGCTGGGGCTCTA
GGGGGTATCCCC
[124 nt withheld, positions 6313-6436]
C
[91 nt withheld, positions 6438-6528]
A
[49 nt withheld, positions 6530-6578]
CCTTTGACGTTGGAGTCCACGTTCTTT
[37 nt withheld, positions 6606-6642]
ACCCTATCTCGGTCTATTCTTTTGATTTATAAGGGATTTTGCCGATTTCGGCCTATTGGTTAAAAAATGA
GCTGATTTAACAAAAATTTAACGCGAATTAATTCTGTGGAATGTGTGTCAGTTAGGGTGTGGAAAGTCCC
CAGGCTCCCCAGCAGGCAGAAGTATGCAAAGCATGCATCTCAATTAGTCAGCAACCAGGTGTGGAAAGTC
CCCAGGCTCCCCAGCAGGCAGAAGTATGCAAAGCATGCATCTCAATTAGTCAGCAACCATAGTCCCGCCC
CTAACTCCGCCCATCCCGCCCCTAACTCCGCCCAGTTCCGCCCATTCTCCGCCCCATGGCTGACTAATTT
TTTTTATTTATGCAGAGGCCGAGGCCGCCTCTGCCTCTGAGCTATTCCAGAAGTAGTGAGGAGGCTTTTT
TGGAGGCCTAGGCTTTTGCAAAAAGCTCCCGGGAGCTTGTATATCCATTTTCGGATCTGATCAGCACGTG
TTGACAATTAATCATCGGCATAGTATATCGGCATAGTATAATACGACAAGGTGAGGAACTAAACCATGGC
CAAGTTGACCAGTGCCGTTCCGGTGCTCACCGCGCGCGACGTCGCCGGAGCGGTCGAGTTCTGGACCGAC
CGGCTCGGGTTCTCCCGGGACTTCGTGGAGGACGACTTCGCCGGTGTGGTCCGGGACGACGTGACCCTGT
TCATCAGCGCGGTCCAGGACCAGGTGGTGCCGGACAACACCCTGGCCTGGGTGTGGGTGCGCGGCCTGGA
CGAGCTGTACGCCGAGTGGTCGGAGGTCGTGTCCACGAACTTCCGGGACGCCTCCGGGCCGGCCATGACC
GAGATCGGCGAGCAGCCGTGGGGGCGGGAGTTCGCCCTGCGCGACCCGGCCGGCAACTGCGTGCACTTCG
TGGCCGAGGAGCAGGACTGACACGTGCTACGAGATTTCGATTCCACCGCCGCCTTCTATGAAAGGTTGGG
CTTCGGAATCGTTTTCCGGGACGCCGGCTGGATGATCCTCCAGCGCGGGGATCTCATGCTGGAGTTCTTC
GCCCACCCCAACTTGTTTATTGCAGCTTATAATGGTTACAAATAAAGCAATAGCATCACAAATTTCACAA
ATAAAGCATTTTTTTCACTGCATTCTAGTTGTGGTTTGTCCAAACTCATCAATGTATCTTATCATGTCTG
TATACCGTCGACCTCTAGCTAGAGCTTGGCGTAATCATGGTCATAGCTGTTTCCTGTGTGAAATTGTTAT
CCGCTCACAATTCCACACAACATACGAGCCGGAAGCATAAAGTGTAAAGCCTGGGGTGCCTAATGAGTGA
GCTAACTCACATTAATTGCGTTGCGCTCACTGCCCGCTTTCCAGTCGGGAAACCTGTCGTGCCAGCTGCA
TTAATGAATCGGCCAACGCGCGGGGAGAGGCGGTTTGCGTATTGGGCGCTCTTCCGCTTCCTCGCTCACT
GACTCGCTGCGCTCGGTCGTTCGGCTGCGGCGAGCGGTATCAGCTCACTCAAAGGCGGTAATACGGTTAT
CCACAGAATCAGGGGATAACGCAGGAAAGAACATGTGAGCAAAAGGCCAGCAAAAGGCCAGGAACCGTAA
AAAGGCCGCGTTGCTGGCGTTTTTCCATAGGCTCCGCCCCCCTGACGAGCATCACAAAAATCGACGCTCA
AGTCAGAGGTGGCGAAACCCGACAGGACTATAAAGATACCAGGCGTTTCCCCCTGGAAGCTCCCTCGTGC
GCTCTCCTGTTCCGACCCTGCCGCTTACCGGATACCTGTCCGCCTTTCTCCCTTCGGGAAGCGTGGCGCT
TTCTCATAGCTCACGCTGTAGGTATCTCAGTTCGGTGTAGGTCGTTCGCTCCAAGCTGGGCTGTGTGCAC
GAACCCCCCGTTCAGCCCGACCGCTGCGCCTTATCCGGTAACTATCGTCTTGAGTCCAACCCGGTAAGAC
ACGACTTATCGCCACTGGCAGCAGCCACTGGTAACAGGATTAGCAGAGCGAGGTATGTAGGCGGTGCTAC
AGAGTTCTTGAAGTGGTGGCCTAACTACGGCTACACTAGAAGAACAGTATTTGGTATCTGCGCTCTGCTG
AAGCCAGTTACCTTCGGAAAAAGAGTTGGTAGCTCTTGATCCGGCAAACAAACCACCGCTGGTAGCGGTG
GTTTTTTTGTTTGCAAGCAGCAGATTACGCGCAGAAAAAAAGGATCTCAAGAAGATCCTTTGATCTTTTC
TACGGGGTCTGACGCTCAGTGGAACGAAAACTCACGTTAAGGGATTTTGGTCATGAGATTATCAAAAAGG
ATCTTCACCTAGATCCTTTTAAATTAAAAATGAAGTTTTAAATCAATCTAAAGTATATATGAGTAAACTT
GGTCTGACAGTTACCAATGCTTAATCAGTGAGGCACCTATCTCAGCGATCTGTCTATTTCGTTCATCCAT
AGTTGCCTGACTCCCCGTCGTGTAGATAACTACGATACGGGAGGGCTTACCATCTGGCCCCAGTGCTGCA
ATGATACCGCGAGACCCACGCTCACCGGCTCCAGATTTATCAGCAATAAACCAGCCAGCCGGAAGGGCCG
AGCGCAGAAGTGGTCCTGCAACTTTATCCGCCTCCATCCAGTCTATTAATTGTTGCCGGGAAGCTAGAGT
AAGTAGTTCGCCAGTTAATAGTTTGCGCAACGTTGTTGCCATTGCTACAGGCATCGTGGTGTCACGCTCG
TCGTTTGGTATGGCTTCATTCAGCTCCGGTTCCCAACGATCAAGGCGAGTTACATGATCCCCCATGTTGT
GCAAAAAAGCGGTTAGCTCCTTCGGTCCTCCGATCGTTGTCAGAAGTAAGTTGGCCGCAGTGTTATCACT
CATGGTTATGGCAGCACTGCATAATTCTCTTACTGTCATGCCATCCGTAAGATGCTTTTCTGTGACTGGT
GAGTACTCAACCAAGTCATTCTGAGAATAGTGTATGCGGCGACCGAGTTGCTCTTGCCCGGCGTCAATAC
GGGATAATACCGCGCCACATAGCAGAACTTTAAAAGTGCTCATCATTGGAAAACGTTCTTCGGGGCGAAA
ACTCTCAAGGATCTTACCGCTGTTGAGATCCAGTTCGATGTAACCCACTCGTGCACCCAACTGATCTTCA
GCATCTTTTACTTTCACCAGCGTTTCTGGGTGAGCAAAAACAGGAAGGCAAAATGCCGCAAAAAAGGGAA
TAAGGGCGACACGGAAATGTTGAATACTCATACTCTTCCTTTTTCAATATTATTGAAGCATTTATCAGGG
TTATTGTCTCATGAGCGGATACATATTTGAATGTATTTAGAAAAATAAACAAATAGGGGTTCCGCGCACA
TTTCCCCGAAAAGTGCCACCTGACGTCGACGGATCGGGAGATCTCCCGATCCCCTATGGTGCACTCTCAG
TACAATCTGCTCTGATGCCGCATAGTTAAGCCAGTATCTGCTCCCTGCTTGTGTGTTGGAGGTCGCTGAG
TAGTGCGCGAGCAAAATTTAAGCTACAACAAGGCAAGGCTTGACCGACAATTGCATGAAGAATCTGCTTA
GGGTTAGGCGTTTTGCGCTGCTTCGCGATGTACGGGCCAGATATACGCGTTGACATTGATTATTGACTAG
TTATTAATAGTAATCAATTACGGGGTCATTAGTTCATAGCCCATATATGGAGTTCCGCGTTACATAACTT
ACGGTAAATGGCCCGCCTGGCTGACCGCCCAACGACCCCCGCCCATTGACGTCAATAATGACGTATGTTC
CCATAGTAACGCCAATAGGGACTTTCCATTGACG
