>Addgene plasmid #212996 | pBOBI C-FLAG PHGDH T57A | depositor partial sequence | sequence record 415582 | PHGDH T57A
ATGGCTTTTGCAAATCTGCGGAAAGTGCTCATCAGTGACAGCCTGGACCCTTGCTGCCGGAAGATCTTGC
AAGATGGAGGGCTGCAGGTGGTGGAAAAGCAGAACCTTAGCAAAGAGGAGCTGATAGCGGAGCTGCAGGA
CTGTGAAGGCCTTATTGTTCGCTCTGCCGCCAAGGTGACCGCTGATGTCATCAACGCAGCTGAGAAACTC
CAGGTGGTGGGCAGGGCTGGCACAGGTGTGGACAATGTGGATCTGGAGGCCGCAACAAGGAAGGGCATCT
TGGTTATGAACACCCCCAATGGGAACAGCCTCAGTGCCGCAGAACTCACTTGTGGAATGATCATGTGCCT
GGCCAGGCAGATTCCCCAGGCGACGGCTTCGATGAAGGACGGCAAATGGGAGCGGAAGAAGTTCATGGGA
ACAGAGCTGAATGGAAAGACCCTGGGAATTCTTGGCCTGGGCAGGATTGGGAGAGAGGTAGCTACCCGGA
TGCAGTCCTTTGGGATGAAGACTATAGGGTATGACCCCATCATTTCCCCAGAGGTCTCGGCCTCCTTTGG
TGTTCAGCAGCTGCCCCTGGAGGAGATCTGGCCTCTCTGTGATTTCATCACTGTGCACACTCCTCTCCTG
CCCTCCACGACAGGCTTGCTGAATGACAACACCTTTGCCCAGTGCAAGAAGGGGGTGCGTGTGGTGAACT
GTGCCCGTGGAGGGATCGTGGACGAAGGCGCCCTGCTCCGGGCCCTGCAGTCTGGCCAGTGTGCCGGGGC
TGCACTGGACGTGTTTACGGAAGAGCCGCCACGGGACCGGGCCTTGGTGGACCATGAGAATGTCATCAGC
TGTCCCCACCTGGGTGCCAGCACCAAGGAGGCTCAGAGCCGCTGTGGGGAGGAAATTGCTGTTCAGTTCG
TGGACATGGTGAAGGGGAAATCTCTCACGGGGGTTGTGAATGCCCAGGCCCTTACCAGTGCCTTCTCTCC
ACACACCAAGCCTTGGATTGGTCTGGCAGAAGCTCTGGGGACACTGATGCGAGCCTGGGCTGGGTCCCCC
AAAGGGACCATCCAGGTGATAACACAGGGAACATCCCTGAAGAATGCTGGGAACTGCCTAAGCCCCGCAG
TCATTGTCGGCCTCCTGAAAGAGGCTTCCAAGCAGGCGGATGTGAACTTGGTGAACGCTAAGCTGCTGGT
GAAAGAGGCTGGCCTCAATGTCACCACCTCCCACAGCCCTGCTGCACCAGGGGAGCAAGGCTTCGGGGAA
TGCCTCCTGGCCGTGGCCCTGGCAGGCGCCCCTTACCAGGCTGTGGGCTTGGTCCAAGGCACTACACCTG
TACTGCAGGGGCTCAATGGAGCTGTCTTCAGGCCAGAAGTGCCTCTCCGCAGGGACCTGCCCCTGCTCCT
ATTCCGGACTCAGACCTCTGACCCTGCAATGCTGCCTACCATGATTGGCCTCCTGGCAGAGGCAGGCGTG
CGGCTGCTGTCCTACCAGACTTCACTGGTGTCAGATGGGGAGACCTGGCACGTCATGGGCATCTCCTCCT
TGCTGCCCAGCCTGGAAGCGTGGAAGCAGCATGTGACTGAAGCCTTCCAGTTCCACTTC
